Addgene plasmid #13461: pCAG-Oct3/4-IRES-Neo
Depositing lab: Shinya Yamanaka. Depositing organization: Kyoto University, Center for iPS Cell Research and Application. Publication: Fbx15 is a novel target of Oct3/4 but is dispensable for embryonic stem cell self-renewal and mouse development. Tokuzawa Y, Kaiho E, Maruyama M, Takahashi K, Mitsui K, Maeda M, Niwa H, Yamanaka S. Mol Cell Biol. 2003 Apr . 23(8):2699-708. 10.1128/MCB.23.8.2699-2708.2003 PubMed 12665572.
Backbone
  Vector backbone: pCAG-gw-IRES-Neo
  Backbone size w/o insert (bp): 6300
  Vector type: Mammalian Expression
  Selectable markers: Neomycin (select with G418)
Growth in bacteria
  Bacterial resistance: Ampicillin, 100 μg/mL
  Growth temperature: 37°C
  Growth strain: DH5alpha
  Copy number: High Copy
Gene/Insert
  Gene/Insert name: Oct3/4
  Species: M. musculus (mouse)
  Insert size (bp): 1150
  Mutation: P31S
  Entrez Gene: Pou5f1 (a.k.a. NF-A3, Oct-3, Oct-3/4, Oct-4, Oct3, Oct3/4, Oct4, Otf-3, Otf-4, Otf3, Otf3-rs7, Otf3g, Otf4)
  Cloning method: Restriction Enzyme
  Sequencing primers: 5′ CAG-1
Resource information
  A portion of this plasmid was derived from a plasmid made by: CAG promoter was from Dr. Jun-ichi Miyazaki of Osaka University Graduate School of Medicine. In publication using this plasmid, please cite: Efficient selection for high-expression transfectants with a novel eukaryotic vector. Gene 108:193-200, 1991. Niwa, H., Yamamura, K. & Miyazaki, J.
Terms and licenses: Academic/Nonprofit Terms; Industry Terms: Not Available to Industry
How to cite: pCAG-Oct3/4-IRES-Neo was a gift from Shinya Yamanaka (Addgene plasmid # 13461 ; http://n2t.net/addgene:13461 ; RRID:Addgene_13461)
