[The description below was written by a language model from this plasmid's Addgene catalogue record and pLannotate feature annotations shown in this document.]
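Description:
pCAG-Oct3/4-IRES-Neo is a mammalian expression plasmid that drives constitutive expression of mouse Oct3/4 (Pou5f1) together with a G418 resistance marker from a single transcript. It is built on the pCAG-gw-IRES-Neo backbone (about 6.3 kb without insert; the sequenced plasmid is about 7.7 kb) and is maintained in E. coli as a high-copy plasmid through a ColE1/pUC-type origin, with ampicillin selection provided by the β-lactamase gene and its own promoter. Remnants of a lac promoter/operator region and a bom fragment are backbone leftovers with no evident role in the expression cassette.

The payload is under control of the CAG promoter, annotated here as the CMV immediate-early enhancer, chicken β-actin promoter fragments and the chicken β-actin/rabbit β-globin chimeric intron, a combination known for strong, broadly active expression in mammalian cells, including embryonic stem cells. Short β-globin-derived fragments precede the Pou5f1 coding sequence, which the catalogue entry notes carries a P31S substitution. Downstream lie a second chimeric intron, an EMCV IRES and the Tn5 NeoR/KanR gene, followed by the bovine growth hormone polyadenylation signal. Because the neomycin phosphotransferase is translated from the same mRNA as Oct3/4 via the IRES, G418 selection enriches for cells that transcribe the whole bicistronic unit and therefore express the transcription factor. No epitope tag or fluorescent reporter is annotated.

The construct suits transient or stable enforced expression of this POU-domain pluripotency factor. The associated publication concerns Fbx15 as an Oct3/4 target gene in embryonic stem cells, although the record does not state the exact experimental role of the plasmid.
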