Features (pLannotate 1.2.2; 22 found; start..end, strand, type, name):
     30..82      -  misc_feature   bom (fragment): basis of mobility region from pBR322
    237..616     +  enhancer       CMV enhancer: human cytomegalovirus immediate early enhancer
    618..737     +  promoter       chicken β-actin promoter (fragment): contains a 21-bp deletion relative to the standard chicken β-actin promoter
    777..800     +  promoter       chicken β-actin promoter (fragment): No description available
    894..1910    +  intron         chimeric intron: chimera between introns from chicken β-actin and rabbit β-globin
   1908..1964    +  CDS            HBB (fragment): HBB_LEPEU - Experimental evidence at protein level: Swiss-Prot protein existence level 1. Involved in oxygen transport from the lung to the various peripheral tissues. From Lepus europaeus (European hare).
   2023..2046    +  intron         β-globin intron (fragment): intron from rabbit β-globin gene
   2044..2100    +  CDS            HBB (fragment): HBB_LEPEU - Experimental evidence at protein level: Swiss-Prot protein existence level 1. Involved in oxygen transport from the lung to the various peripheral tissues. From Lepus europaeus (European hare).
   2151..3206    +  CDS            Pou5f1: PO5F1_MOUSE - Also known as Oct-3, Oct-4, Otf-3, Otf3. Experimental evidence at protein level: Swiss-Prot protein existence level 1. Transcription factor that binds to the octamer motif (5'- ATTTGCAT-3') (PubMed:1972777, PubMed:1690859, PubMed:1967980, PubMed:17525163, PubMed:23376973). Forms a trimeric complex with SOX2 or SOX15 on DNA and controls the expression of a number of genes involved in embryonic development such as YES1, FGF4, UTF1 and ZFP206 (PubMed:15863505, PubMed:17097055, PubMed:17496161, PubMed:19740739). Critical for early embryogenesis and for embryonic stem cell pluripotenc
   3429..3658    +  intron         chimeric intron: chimera between introns from adenovirus and immunoglobulin heavy chain genes
   3827..4289    +  misc_feature   IRES: internal ribosome entry site (IRES) of the encephalomyocarditis virus (EMCV)
   4325..5128    +  CDS            NeoR/KanR: aminoglycoside phosphotransferase from Tn5; aph(3')-II (or nptII); confers resistance to neomycin, kanamycin, and G418 (Geneticin®)
   5166..5390    +  polyA_signal   bGH poly(A) signal: bovine growth hormone polyadenylation signal
   5394..5415    +  promoter       SV40 promoter (fragment): SV40 enhancer and early promoter
   5425..5476    +  polyA_signal   SV40 poly(A) signal (fragment): SV40 polyadenylation signal
   5540..5556    -  protein_bind   lac operator: The lac repressor binds to the lac operator to inhibit transcription in E. coli. This inhibition can be relieved by adding lactose or isopropyl-β-D-thiogalactopyranoside (IPTG). lac repressor encoded by lacI
   5564..5594    -  promoter       lac promoter: promoter for the E. coli lac operon
   5609..5630    -  protein_bind   CAP binding site: CAP binding activates transcription in the presence of cAMP. E. coli catabolite activator protein
   5643..5735    -  CDS            lacI (fragment): lac repressor; lacI; The lac repressor binds to the lac operator to inhibit transcription in E. coli. This inhibition can be relieved by adding lactose or isopropyl-β-D-thiogalactopyranoside (IPTG).
   5918..6506    -  rep_origin     ori: high-copy-number ColE1/pMB1/pBR322/pUC origin of replication
   6677..7537    -  CDS            AmpR: β-lactamase; bla; confers resistance to ampicillin, carbenicillin, and related antibiotics
   7538..7642    -  promoter       AmpR promoter: bla
>Addgene plasmid #13461 | pCAG-Oct3/4-IRES-Neo | addgene full sequence | sequence record 210993 | Addgene NGS Result
TCGACGGATCGGGAGATCTCCCGATCCCCTATGGTGCACTCTCAGTACAATCTGCTCTGATGCCGCATAG
TTAAGCCAGTATCTGCTCCCTGCTTGTGTGTTGGAGGTCGCTGAGTAGTGCGCGAGCAAAATTTAAGCTA
CAACAAGGCAAGGCTTGACCGACAATTGCATGAAGAATCTGCTTAGGGTTAGGCGTTTTGCGCTGCTTCG
CGATGTACGGGCCAGATATACGCGTTGACATTGATTATTGACTAGTTATTAATAGTAATCAATTACGGGG
TCATTAGTTCATAGCCCATATATGGAGTTCCGCGTTACATAACTTACGGTAAATGGCCCGCCTGGCTGAC
CGCCCAACGACCCCCGCCCATTGACGTCAATAATGACGTATGTTCCCATAGTAACGCCAATAGGGACTTT
CCATTGACGTCAATGGGTGGAGTATTTACGGTAAACTGCCCACTTGGCAGTACATCAAGTGTATCATATG
CCAAGTACGCCCCCTATTGACGTCAATGACGGTAAATGGCCCGCCTGGCATTATGCCCAGTACATGACCT
TATGGGACTTTCCTACTTGGCAGTACATCTACGTATTAGTCATCGCTATTACCATGGTCGAGGTGAGCCC
CACGTTCTGCTTCACTCTCCCCATCTCCCCCCCCTCCCCACCCCCAATTTTGTATTTATTTATTTTTTAA
TTATTTTGTGCAGCGATGGGGGCGGGGGGGGGGGGGGCGCGCGCCAGGGGGGGGGGGGGGGGGGGGGGGG
GGGGGGGGGGGGGGGGGGGGGGGGGGGGCGGCAGCCAATCAGAGCGGCGCGCTCCGAAAGTTTCCTTTTA
TGGCGAGGCGGCGGCGGCGGCGGCCCTATAAAAAGCGAAGCGCGCGGCGGGCGGGAGTCGCTGCGCGCTG
CCTTCGCCCCGTGCCCCGCTCCGCCGCCGCCTCGCGCCGCCCGCCCCGGCTCTGACTGACCGCGTTACTC
CCACAGGTGAGCGGGCGGGACGGCCCTTCTCCTCCGGGCTGTAATTAGCGCTTGGTTTAATGACGGCTTG
TTTCTTTTCTGTGGCTGCGTGAAAGCCTTGAGGGGCTCCGGGAGGGCCCTTTGTGCGGGGGGAGCGGCTC
GGGGGGTGCGTGCGTGTGTGTGTGCGTGGGGAGCGCCGCGTGCGGCTCCGCGCTGCCCGGCGGCTGTGAG
CGCTGCGGGCGCGGCGCGGGGCTTTGTGCGCTCCGCAGTGTGCGCGAGGGGAGCGCGGCCGGGGGCGGTG
CCCCGCGGTGCGGGGGGGGCTGCGAGGGGAACAAAGGCTGCGTGCGGGGTGTGTGCGTGGGGGGGTGAGC
AGGGGGTGTGGGCGCGTCGGTCGGGCTGCAACCCCCCCTGCACCCCCCTCCCCGAGTTGCTGAGCACGGC
CCGGCTTCGGGTGCGGGGCTCCGTACGGGGCGTGGCGCGGGGCTCGCCGTGCCGGGCGGGGGGTGGCGGC
AGGTGGGGGTGCCGGGCGGGGCGGGGCCGCCTCGGGCCGGGGAGGGCTCGGGGGAGGGGCGCGGCGGCCC
CCGGAGCGCCGGCGGCTGTCGAGGCGCGGCGAGCCGCAGCCATTGCCTTTTATGGTAATCGTGCGAGAGG
GCGCAGGGACTTCCTTTGTCCCAAATCTGTGCGGAGCCGAAATCTGGGAGGCGCCGCCGCACCCCCTCTA
GCGGGCGCGGGGCGAAGCGGTGCGGCGCCGGCAGGAAGGAAATGGGCGGGGAGGGCCTTCGTGCGTCGCC
GCGCCGCCGTCCCCTTCTCCCTCTCCAGCCTCGGGGCTGTCCGCGGGGGGACGGCTGCCTTCGGGGGGGA
CGGGGCAGGGCGGGGTTCGGCTTCTGGCGTGTGACCGGCGGCTCTAGAGCCTCTGCTAACCATGTTCATG
CCTTCTTCTTTTTCCTACAGCTCCTGGGCAACGTGCTGGTTATTGTGCTGTCTCATCATTTTGGCAAAGA
ATTCCGTGAGCCGTCTTTCCACCAGGCCCCCGGCTCGGGGTGCCCACCTTCCCCATGGCTGGCATGCCTT
CTTCTTTTTCCTACAGCTCCTGGGCAACGTGCTGGTTATTGTGCTGTCTCATCATTTTGGCAAAGAATTC
CGTGAGCCGTCTTTCCACCAGGCCCCCGGCTCGGGGTGCCCACCTTCCCCATGGCTGGACACCTGGCTTC
AGACTTCGCCTTCTCACCCCCACCAGGTGGGGGTGATGGGTCAGCAGGGCTGGAGCCGGGCTGGGTGGAT
TCTCGAACCTGGCTAAGCTTCCAAGGGCCTCCAGGTGGGCCTGGAATCGGACCAGGCTCAGAGGTATTGG
GGATCTCCCCATGTCCGCCCGCATACGAGTTCTGCGGAGGGATGGCATACTGTGGACCTCAGGTTGGACT
GGGCCTAGTCCCCCAAGTTGGCGTGGAGACTTTGCAGCCTGAGGGCCAGGCAGGAGCACGAGTGGAAAGC
AACTCAGAGGGAACCTCCTCTGAGCCCTGTGCCGACCGCCCCAATGCCGTGAAGTTGGAGAAGGTGGAAC
CAACTCCCGAGGAGTCCCAGGACATGAAAGCCCTGCAGAAGGAGCTAGAACAGTTTGCCAAGCTGCTGAA
GCAGAAGAGGATCACCTTGGGGTACACCCAGGCCGACGTGGGGCTCACCCTGGGCGTTCTCTTTGGAAAG
GTGTTCAGCCAGACCACCATCTGTCGCTTCGAGGCCTTGCAGCTCAGCCTTAAGAACATGTGTAAGCTGC
GGCCCCTGCTGGAGAAGTGGGTGGAGGAAGCCGACAACAATGAGAACCTTCAGGAGATATGCAAATCGGA
GACCCTGGTGCAGGCCCGGAAGAGAAAGCGAACTAGCATTGAGAACCGTGTGAGGTGGAGTCTGGAGACC
ATGTTTCTGAAGTGCCCGAAGCCCTCCCTACAGCAGATCACTCACATCGCCAATCAGCTTGGGCTAGAGA
AGGATGTGGTTCGAGTATGGTTCTGTAACCGGCGCCAGAAGGGCAAAAGATCAAGTATTGAGTATTCCCA
ACGAGAAGAGTATGAGGCTACAGGGACACCTTTCCCAGGGGGGGCTGTATCCTTTCCTCTGCCCCCAGGT
CCCCACTTTGGCACCCCAGGCTATGGAAGCCCCCACTTCACCACACTCTACTCAGTCCCTTTTCCTGAGG
GCGAGGCCTTTCCCTCTGTTCCCGTCACTGCTCTGGGCTCTCCCATGCATTCAAACTGAGGCACCAGCCC
TCCCTGGGGATGCTGTGAGCCAAGGCAAGGGAGGTAGACAAGAGAACCTGGAGCTTTGGGGTTAAATTCT
TTTACTGAGGAGGGATTAAAAGCACAACAGGGGTGGGGGGTGGGATGGGGAAAGAAGCTCAGTGATGCTG
TTGATCCACTAGTAACGGCCGCCAGTGTGCTGGAATTAATTCGCTGTCTGCGAGGGCCAGCTGTTGGGGT
GAGTACTCCCTCTCAAAAGCGGGCATGACTTCTGCGCTAAGATTGTCAGTTTCCAAAAACGAGGAGGATT
TGATATTCACCTGGCCCGCGGTGATGCCTTTGAGGGTGGCCGCGTCCATCTGGTCAGAAAAGACAATCTT
TTTGTTGTCAAGCTTGAGGTGTGGCAGGCTTGAGATCTGGCCATACACTTGAGTGACAATGACATCCACT
TTGCCTTTCTCTCCACAGGTGTCCACTCCCAGGTCCAACTGCAGGTCGAGCATGCATCTAGGGCGGCCAA
TTCCGCCCCTCTCCCCCCCCCCCCCCTAACGTTACTGGCCGAAGCCGCTTGGAATAAGGCCGGTGTGCGT
TTGTCTATATGTTATTTTCCACCATATTGCCGTCTTTTGGCAATGTGAGGGCCCGGAAACCTGGCCCTGT
CTTCTTGACGAGCATTCCTAGGGGTCTTTCCCCTCTCGCCAAAGGAATGCAAGGTCTGTTGAATGTCGTG
AAGGAAGCAGTTCCTCTGGAAGCTTCTTGAAGACAAACAACGTCTGTAGCGACCCTTTGCAGGCAGCGGA
ACCCCCCACCTGGCGACAGGTGCCTCTGCGGCCAAAAGCCACGTGTATAAGATACACCTGCAAAGGCGGC
ACAACCCCAGTGCCACGTTGTGAGTTGGATAGTTGTGGAAAGAGTCAAATGGCTCTCCTCAAGCGTATTC
AACAAGGGGCTGAAGGATGCCCAGAAGGTACCCCATTGTATGGGATCTGATCTGGGGCCTCGGTGCACAT
GCTTTACATGTGTTTAGTCGAGGTTAAAAAAACGTCTAGGCCCCCCGAACCACGGGGACGTGGTTTTCCT
TTGAAAAACACGATGATAAGCTTGCCACAACCCGGGATAATTCCTGCAGCCAATATGGGATCGGCCATTG
AACAAGATGGATTGCACGCAGGTTCTCCGGCCGCTTGGGTGGAGAGGCTATTCGGCTATGACTGGGCACA
ACAGACAATCGGCTGCTCTGATGCCGCCGTGTTCCGGCTGTCAGCGCAGGGGCGCCCGGTTCTTTTTGTC
AAGACCGACCTGTCCGGTGCCCTGAATGAACTGCAGGACGAGGCAGCGCGGCTATCGTGGCTGGCCACGA
CGGGCGTTCCTTGCGCAGCTGTGCTCGACGTTGTCACTGAAGCGGGAAGGGACTGGCTGCTATTGGGCGA
AGTGCCGGGGCAGGATCTCCTGTCATCTCACCTTGCTCCTGCCGAGAAAGTATCCATCATGGCTGATGCA
ATGCGGCGGCTGCATACGCTTGATCCGGCTACCTGCCCATTCGACCACCAAGCGAAACATCGCATCGAGC
GAGCACGTACTCGGATGGAAGCCGGTCTTGTCGATCAGGATGATCTGGACGAAGAGCATCAGGGGCTCGC
GCCAGCCGAACTGTTCGCCAGGCTCAAGGCGCGCATGCCCGACGGCGATGATCTCGTCGTGACCCATGGC
GATGCCTGCTTGCCGAATATCATGGTGGAAAATGGCCGCTTTTCTGGATTCATCGACTGTGGCCGGCTGG
GTGTGGCGGACCGCTATCAGGACATAGCGTTGGCTACCCGTGATATTGCTGAAGAGCTTGGCGGCGAATG
GGCTGACCGCTTCCTCGTGCTTTACGGTATCGCCGCTCCCGATTCGCAGCGCATCGCCTTCTATCGCCTT
CTTGACGAGTTCTTCTGAGGGGATCAATTCTCTAGAGCTCGCTGATCAGCCTCGACTGTGCCTTCTAGTT
GCCAGCCATCTGTTGTTTGCCCCTCCCCCGTGCCTTCCTTGACCCTGGAAGGTGCCACTCCCACTGTCCT
TTCCTAATAAAATGAGGAAATTGCATCGCATTGTCTGAGTAGGTGTCATTCTATTCTGGGGGGTGGGGTG
GGGCAGGACAGCAAGGGGGAGGATTGGGAAGACAATAGCAGGCATGCTGGGGATGCGGTGGGCTCTATGG
CTTCTGAGGCGGAAAGAACCAGCTGGGGCTCGAGTGCATTCTAGTTGTGGTTTGTCCAAACTCATCAATG
TATCTTATCATGTCTGTATACCGTCGACCTCTAGCTAGAGCTTGGCGTAATCATGGTCATAGCTGTTTCC
TGTGTGAAATTGTTATCCGCTCACAATTCCACACAACATACGAGCCGGAAGCATAAAGTGTAAAGCCTGG
GGTGCCTAATGAGTGAGCTAACTCACATTAATTGCGTTGCGCTCACTGCCCGCTTTCCAGTCGGGAAACC
TGTCGTGCCAGCTGCATTAATGAATCGGCCAACGCGCGGGGAGAGGCGGTTTGCGTATTGGGCGCTCTTC
CGCTTCCTCGCTCACTGACTCGCTGCGCTCGGTCGTTCGGCTGCGGCGAGCGGTATCAGCTCACTCAAAG
GCGGTAATACGGTTATCCACAGAATCAGGGGATAACGCAGGAAAGAACATGTGAGCAAAAGGCCAGCAAA
AGGCCAGGAACCGTAAAAAGGCCGCGTTGCTGGCGTTTTTCCATAGGCTCCGCCCCCCTGACGAGCATCA
CAAAAATCGACGCTCAAGTCAGAGGTGGCGAAACCCGACAGGACTATAAAGATACCAGGCGTTTCCCCCT
GGAAGCTCCCTCGTGCGCTCTCCTGTTCCGACCCTGCCGCTTACCGGATACCTGTCCGCCTTTCTCCCTT
CGGGAAGCGTGGCGCTTTCTCATAGCTCACGCTGTAGGTATCTCAGTTCGGTGTAGGTCGTTCGCTCCAA
GCTGGGCTGTGTGCACGAACCCCCCGTTCAGCCCGACCGCTGCGCCTTATCCGGTAACTATCGTCTTGAG
TCCAACCCGGTAAGACACGACTTATCGCCACTGGCAGCAGCCACTGGTAACAGGATTAGCAGAGCGAGGT
ATGTAGGCGGTGCTACAGAGTTCTTGAAGTGGTGGCCTAACTACGGCTACACTAGAAGAACAGTATTTGG
TATCTGCGCTCTGCTGAAGCCAGTTACCTTCGGAAAAAGAGTTGGTAGCTCTTGATCCGGCAAACAAACC
ACCGCTGGTAGCGGTGGTTTTTTTGTTTGCAAGCAGCAGATTACGCGCAGAAAAAAAGGATCTCAAGAAG
ATCCTTTGATCTTTTCTACGGGGTCTGACGCTCAGTGGAACGAAAACTCACGTTAAGGGATTTTGGTCAT
GAGATTATCAAAAAGGATCTTCACCTAGATCCTTTTAAATTAAAAATGAAGTTTTAAATCAATCTAAAGT
ATATATGAGTAAACTTGGTCTGACAGTTACCAATGCTTAATCAGTGAGGCACCTATCTCAGCGATCTGTC
TATTTCGTTCATCCATAGTTGCCTGACTCCCCGTCGTGTAGATAACTACGATACGGGAGGGCTTACCATC
TGGCCCCAGTGCTGCAATGATACCGCGAGACCCACGCTCACCGGCTCCAGATTTATCAGCAATAAACCAG
CCAGCCGGAAGGGCCGAGCGCAGAAGTGGTCCTGCAACTTTATCCGCCTCCATCCAGTCTATTAATTGTT
GCCGGGAAGCTAGAGTAAGTAGTTCGCCAGTTAATAGTTTGCGCAACGTTGTTGCCATTGCTACAGGCAT
CGTGGTGTCACGCTCGTCGTTTGGTATGGCTTCATTCAGCTCCGGTTCCCAACGATCAAGGCGAGTTACA
TGATCCCCCATGTTGTGCAAAAAAGCGGTTAGCTCCTTCGGTCCTCCGATCGTTGTCAGAAGTAAGTTGG
CCGCAGTGTTATCACTCATGGTTATGGCAGCACTGCATAATTCTCTTACTGTCATGCCATCCGTAAGATG
CTTTTCTGTGACTGGTGAGTACTCAACCAAGTCATTCTGAGAATAGTGTATGCGGCGACCGAGTTGCTCT
TGCCCGGCGTCAATACGGGATAATACCGCGCCACATAGCAGAACTTTAAAAGTGCTCATCATTGGAAAAC
GTTCTTCGGGGCGAAAACTCTCAAGGATCTTACCGCTGTTGAGATCCAGTTCGATGTAACCCACTCGTGC
ACCCAACTGATCTTCAGCATCTTTTACTTTCACCAGCGTTTCTGGGTGAGCAAAAACAGGAAGGCAAAAT
GCCGCAAAAAAGGGAATAAGGGCGACACGGAAATGTTGAATACTCATACTCTTCCTTTTTCAATATTATT
GAAGCATTTATCAGGGTTATTGTCTCATGAGCGGATACATATTTGAATGTATTTAGAAAAATAAACAAAT
AGGGGTTCCGCGCACATTTCCCCGAAAAGTGCCACCTGACG
