>Addgene plasmid #13461 | pCAG-Oct3/4-IRES-Neo | addgene partial sequence | sequence record 19880 | pCAG-F 5'-GCAACGTGCTGGTTATTGTG-3'
CGTCTTTCACCAGGCCCCCGGCTCGGGGTGCCCACCTTCCCCATGGCTGGACACCTGGCTTCAGACTTCG
CCTTCTCACCCCCACCAGGTGGGGGTGATGGGTCAGCAGGGCTGGAGCCGGGCTGGGTGGATTCTCGAAC
CTGGCTAAGCTTCCAAGGGCCTCCAGGTGGGCCTGGAATCGGACCAGGCTCAGAGGTATTGGGGATCTCC
CCATGTCCGCCCGCATACGAGTTCTGCGGAGGGATGGCATACTGTGGACCTCAGGTTGGACTGGGCCTAG
TCCCCCAAGTTGGCGTGGAGACTTTGCAGCCTGAGGGCCAGGCAGGAGCACGAGTGGAAAGCAACTCAGA
GGGAACCTCCTCTGAGCCCTGTGCCGACCGCCCCAATGCCGTGAAGTTGGAGAAGGTGGAACCAACTCCC
GAGGAGTCCCAGGACATGAAAGCCCTGCAGAAGGAGCTAGAACAGTTTGCCAAGCTGCTGAAGCAGAAGA
GGATCACCTTGGGGTACACCCAGGCCGACGTGGGGCTCACCCTGGGCGTTCTCTTTGGAAAGGTGTTCAG
CCAGACCACCATCTGTCGCTTCGAGGCCTTGCAGCTCAGCCTTAAGAACATGTGTAAGCTGCGGCCCCTG
CTGGAGAAGTGGGTGGAGGAAGCCGACAACAATGAGAACCTTCAGGAGATATGCAAATCGGAGACCCTGG
TGCAGGCCCGGAAGAGAAAGCGAACTAGCATTGAGAACCGTGTGAGGTGGAGTCTGGAGACCATGTTTCT
GAAGTGCCCGAAGCCCTCCCTACAGCAGATCACTCACATCGCCAATCAGCTTGGGCT
